>Addgene plasmid #169455 | pXZX501 | addgene full sequence | sequence record 337031 | Addgene NGS Result
CTCTTCCGCTTCCTCGCTCACTGACTCGCTGCGCTCGGTCGTTCGGCTGCGGCGAGCGGTATCAGCTCAC
TCAAAGGCGGTAATACGGTTATCCACAGAATCAGGGGATAACGCAGGAAAGAACATGTGAGCAAAAGGCC
AGCAAAAGGCCAGGAACCGTAAAAAGGCCGCGTTGCTGGCGTTTTTCCATAGGCTCCGCCCCCCTGACGA
GCATCACAAAAATCGACGCTCAAGTCAGAGGTGGCGAAACCCGACAGGACTATAAAGATACCAGGCGTTT
CCCCCTGGAAGCTCCCTCGTGCGCTCTCCTGTTCCGACCCTGCCGCTTACCGGATACCTGTCCGCCTTTC
TCCCTTCGGGAAGCGTGGCGCTTTCTCATAGCTCACGCTGTAGGTATCTCAGTTCGGTGTAGGTCGTTCG
CTCCAAGCTGGGCTGTGTGCACGAACCCCCCGTTCAGCCCGACCGCTGCGCCTTATCCGGTAACTATCGT
CTTGAGTCCAACCCGGTAAGACACGACTTATCGCCACTGGCAGCAGCCACTGGTAACAGGATTAGCAGAG
CGAGGTATGTAGGCGGTGCTACAGAGTTCTTGAAGTGGTGGCCTAACTACGGCTACACTAGAAGAACAGT
ATTTGGTATCTGCGCTCTGCTGAAGCCAGTTACCTTCGGAAAAAGAGTTGGTAGCTCTTGATCCGGCAAA
CAAACCACCGCTGGTAGCGGTGGTTTTTTTGTTTGCAAGCAGCAGATTACGCGCAGAAAAAAAGGATCTC
AAGAAGATCCTTTGATCTTTTCTACGGGGTCTGACGCTCAGTGGAACGAAAACTCACGTTAAGGGATTTT
GGTCATGAGATTATCAAAAAGGATCTTCACCTAGATCCTTTTAAATTAAAAATGAAGTTTTAAATCAATC
TAAAGTATATATGAGTAAACTTGGTCTGACAGTTACCAATGCTTAATCAGTGAGGCACCTATCTCAGCGA
TCTGTCTATTTCGTTCATCCATAGTTGCCTGACTCCCCGTCGTGTAGATAACTACGATACGGGAGGGCTT
ACCATCTGGCCCCAGTGCTGCAATGATACCGCGAGACCCACGCTCACCGGCTCCAGATTTATCAGCAATA
AACCAGCCAGCCGGAAGGGCCGAGCGCAGAAGTGGTCCTGCAACTTTATCCGCCTCCATCCAGTCTATTA
ATTGTTGCCGGGAAGCTAGAGTAAGTAGTTCGCCAGTTAATAGTTTGCGCAACGTTGTTGCCATTGCTAC
AGGCATCGTGGTGTCACGCTCGTCGTTTGGTATGGCTTCATTCAGCTCCGGTTCCCAACGATCAAGGCGA
GTTACATGATCCCCCATGTTGTGCAAAAAAGCGGTTAGCTCCTTCGGTCCTCCGATCGTTGTCAGAAGTA
AGTTGGCCGCAGTGTTATCACTCATGGTTATGGCAGCACTGCATAATTCTCTTACTGTCATGCCATCCGT
AAGATGCTTTTCTGTGACTGGTGAGTACTCAACCAAGTCATTCTGAGAATAGTGTATGCGGCGACCGAGT
TGCTCTTGCCCGGCGTCAATACGGGATAATACCGCGCCACATAGCAGAACTTTAAAAGTGCTCATCATTG
GAAAACGTTCTTCGGGGCGAAAACTCTCAAGGATCTTACCGCTGTTGAGATCCAGTTCGATGTAACCCAC
TCGTGCACCCAACTGATCTTCAGCATCTTTTACTTTCACCAGCGTTTCTGGGTGAGCAAAAACAGGAAGG
CAAAATGCCGCAAAAAAGGGAATAAGGGCGACACGGAAATGTTGAATACTCATACTCTTCCTTTTTCAAT
ATTATTGAAGCATTTATCAGGGTTATTGTCTCATGAGCGGATACATATTTGAATGTATTTAGAAAAATAA
ACAAATAGGGGTTCCGCGCACATTTCCCCGAAAAGTGCCACCTGAACGAAGCATCTGTGCTTCATTTTGT
AGAACAAAAATGCAACGCGAGAGCGCTAATTTTTCAAACAAAGAATCTGAGCTGCATTTTTACAGAACAG
AAATGCAACGCGAAAGCGCTATTTTACCAACGAAGAATCTGTGCTTCATTTTTGTAAAACAAAAATGCAA
CGCGAGAGCGCTAATTTTTCAAACAAAGAATCTGAGCTGCATTTTTACAGAACAGAAATGCAACGCGAGA
GCGCTATTTTACCAACAAAGAATCTATACTTCTTTTTTGTTCTACAAAAATGCATCCCGAGAGCGCTATT
TTTCTAACAAAGCATCTTAGATTACTTTTTTTCTCCTTTGTGCGCTCTATAATGCAGTCTCTTGATAACT
TTTTGCACTGTAGGTCCGTTAAGGTTAGAAGAAGGCTACTTTGGTGTCTATTTTCTCTTCCATAAAAAAA
GCCTGACTCCACTTCCCGCGTTTACTGATTACTAGCGAAGCTGCGGGTGCATTTTTTCAAGATAAAGGCA
TCCCCGATTATATTCTATACCGATGTGGATTGCGCATACTTTGTGAACAGAAAGTGATAGCGTTGATGAT
TCTTCATTGGTCAGAAAATTATGAACGGTTTCTTCTATTTTGTCTCTATATACTACGTATAGGAAATGTT
TACATTTTCGTATTGTTTTCGATTCACTCTATGAATAGTTCTTACTACAATTTTTTTGTCTAAAGAGTAA
TACTAGAGATAAACATAAAAAATGTAGAGGTCGAGTTTAGATGCAAGTTCAAGGAGCGAAAGGTGGATGG
GTAGGTTATATAGGGATATAGCACAGAGATATATAGCAAAGAGATACTTTTGAGCAATGTTTGTGGAAGC
GGTATTCGCAATATTTTAGTAGCTCGTTACAGTCCGGTGCGTTTTTGGTTTTTTGAAAGTGCGTCTTCAG
AGCGCTTTTGGTTTTCAAAAGCGCTCTGAAGTTCCTATACTTTCTAGAGAATAGGAACTTCGGAATAGGA
ACTTCAAAGCGTTTCCGAAAACGAGCGCTTCCGAAAATGCAACGCGAGCTGCGCACATACAGCTCACTGT
TCACGTCGCACCTATATCTGCGTGTTGCCTGTATATATATATACATGAGAAGAACGGCATAGTGCGTGTT
TATGCTTAAATGCGTACTTATATGCGTCTATTTATGTAGGATGAAAGGTAGTCTAGTACCTCCTGTGATA
TTATCCCATTCCATGCGGGGTATCGTATGCTTCCTTCAGCACTACCCTTTAGCTGTTCTATATGCTGCCA
CTCCTCAATTGGATTAGTCTCATCCTTCAATGCTATCATTTCCTTTGATATTGGATCATACTAAGAAACC
ATTATTATCATGACATTAACCTATAAAAATAGGCGTATCACGAGGCCCTTTCGTCTCGCGCGTTTCGGTG
ATGACGGTGAAAACCTCTGACACATGCAGCAAAGAACAACAAGAGTTCCAAAAAGTAGTGGAACAAAAGC
AAATGAAGGATTTCATGCGTTTGTACTCTAATCTGGTAGAAAGATGTTTCACAGACTGTGTCAATGACTT
CACAACATCAAAGCTAACCAATAAGGAACAAACATGCATCATGAAGTGCTCAGAAAAGTTCTTGAAGCAT
AGCGAACGTGTAGGGCAGCGTTTCCAAGAACAAAACGCTGCCTTGGGACAAGGCTTGGGCCGATAAGGTG
TACTGGCGTATATATATCTAATTATGTATCTCTGGTGTAGCCCATTTTTAGCATGTAAATATAAAGAGAA
ACCATATCTAATCTAACCAAATCCAAACAAAATTCAATAGTTACTATCGCTTTTTTCTTTCTGTATCGCA
AATAAGTGAAAATTAAAAAAGAAAGATTAAATTGGAAGTTGGATATGGCTCGAGAAAAAAGCACCGACTC
GGTGCCACTTTTTCAAGTTGATAACGGACTAGCCTTATTTTAACTTGCTATTTCTAGCTCTAAAACAAGC
TTCTGCCAATCGCAGCTCCCAGAGTTTCGTTCCCAGCCGCGAGCACCACAGCGTACCATGTGCGCCACGA
GGCCTCAAACGTAAAACAATCGAAACGAAAAGAAACAGACTATAGGGGAGTATAGAGACAGCCGGCCAAT
AAGAAGAGGAAAAAGAAATACTAGCGTTTATCAATGTGGGTCGTTAACATATCCTGTTGACAATGATTAC
AGGTTAAAAGGTAGCGTAAGTGAATATTAACTATGGATATTCTTATACTTAGATAAGAGACATATAAAAC
ACACGATGATTGATTGATTTTTATGACCAATATATGTAATTCGTAATTCAGATAGTTTTTATACTTTTAA
TGTGTGCCGAACCATATTACTAGTATATGTAACTACCATGTTATGTTCAATTGGCAGATCCGACGGTCAC
AGCTTGTCTGTAAGCGGATGCCGGGAGCAGACAAGCCCGTCAGGGCGCGTCAGCGGGTGTTGGCGGGTGT
CGGGGCTGGCTTAACTATGCGGCATCAGAGCAGATTGTACTGAGAGTGCACCATACCACCTTTTCAATTC
ATCATTTTTTTTTTATTCTTTTTTTTGATTTCGGTTTCCTTGAAATTTTTTTGATTCGGTAATCTCCGAA
CAGAAGGAAGAACGAAGGAAGGAGCACAGACTTAGATTGGTATATATACGCATATGTAGTGTTGAAGAAA
CATGAAATTGCCCAGTATTCTTAACCCAACTGCACAGAACAAAAACCTGCAGGAAACGAAGATAAATCAT
GTCGAAAGCTACATATAAGGAACGTGCTGCTACTCATCCTAGTCCTGTTGCTGCCAAGCTATTTAATATC
ATGCACGAAAAGCAAACAAACTTGTGTGCTTCATTGGATGTTCGTACCACCAAGGAATTACTGGAGTTAG
TTGAAGCATTAGGTCCCAAAATTTGTTTACTAAAAACACATGTGGATATCTTGACTGATTTTTCCATGGA
GGGCACAGTTAAGCCGCTAAAGGCATTATCCGCCAAGTACAATTTTTTACTCTTCGAAGACAGAAAATTT
GCTGACATTGGTAATACAGTCAAATTGCAGTACTCTGCGGGTGTATACAGAATAGCAGAATGGGCAGACA
TTACGAATGCACACGGTGTGGTGGGCCCAGGTATTGTTAGCGGTTTGAAGCAGGCGGCAGAAGAAGTAAC
AAAGGAACCTAGAGGCCTTTTGATGTTAGCAGAATTGTCATGCAAGGGCTCCCTATCTACTGGAGAATAT
ACTAAGGGTACTGTTGACATTGCGAAGAGCGACAAAGATTTTGTTATCGGCTTTATTGCTCAAAGAGACA
TGGGTGGAAGAGATGAAGGTTACGATTGGTTGATTATGACACCCGGTGTGGGTTTAGATGACAAGGGAGA
CGCATTGGGTCAACAGTATAGAACCGTGGATGATGTGGTCTCTACAGGATCTGACATTATTATTGTTGGA
AGAGGACTATTTGCAAAGGGAAGGGATGCTAAGGTAGAGGGTGAACGTTACAGAAAAGCAGGCTGGGAAG
CATATTTGAGAAGATGCGGCCAGCAAAACTAAAAAACTGTATTATAAGTAAATGCATGTATACTAAACTC
ACAAATTAGAGCTTCAATTTAATTATATCAGTTATTACCCTATGCGGTGTGAAATACCGCACAGATGCGT
AAGGAGAAAATACCGCATCAGGAAATTGTAAGCGTTAATATTTTGTTAAAATTCGCGTTAAATTTTTGTT
AAATCAGCTCATTTTTTAACCAATAGGCCGAAATCGGCAAAATCCCTTATAAATCAAAAGAATAGACCGA
GATAGGGT
[37 nt withheld, positions 5749-5785]
AAAGAACGTGGACTCCAACGTCAAAGG
[49 nt withheld, positions 5813-5861]
T
[91 nt withheld, positions 5863-5953]
G
[124 nt withheld, positions 5955-6078]
CCATTCGCCATTCAGGCTGCGCAACTGTTGGGAAGGGCGATCGGTGCGGGCCTCTTCGCTATTACGCCAG
CTGGCGAAAGGGGGATGTGCTGCAAGGCGATTAAGTTGGGTAACGCCAGGGTTTTCCCAGTCACGACGTT
GTAAAACGACGGCCAGTGAGCGCGCGTAATACGACTCACTATAGGGCGAATTGGGTACCGGCCGCAAATT
AAAGCCTTCGAGCGTCCCAAAACCTTCTCAAGCAAGGTTTTCAGTATAATGTTACATGCGTACACGCGTC
TGTACAGAAAAAAAAGAAAAATTTGAAATATAAATAACGTTCTTAATACTAACATAACTATAAAAAAATA
AATAGGGACCTAGACTTCAGGTTGTCTAACTCCTTCCTTTTCGGTTAGAGCGGATGTGGGGGGAGGGCGT
GAACGTAAGCGTGACATAACTAATTACATGACTCGAAGACATAAAAAACAAAAAAAGCACCACCGACTCG
GTGCCACTTTTTCAAGTTGATAACGGACTAGCCTTATTTTAACTTGCTATTTCTAGCTCTAAAACAGCAC
GGGCATTTTTAGAACGATCATTTATCTTTCACTGCGGAGAAGTTTCGAACGCCGAAACATGCGCACCAAC
TTTCACTTCTACAGCGTTTGACCAAAATCTTTTGAACAGAACATTGTAGGGTGTGAAAAAATGCGCACCT
TTACCGCTAGCCCAAGAGGGCACTACAAAATCTAGAGTTGTACTTCAAACGTACATGTAATCACCTTGTA
TATACTCGAAAGAAAACATCAAGTTTCTGTATAAATATGAGTGAAAGCATAATCATACATTATCTTTTCA
AAGAAGCTCCAGCTTTTGTTCCCTTTAGTGAGGGTTAATTGCGCGCTTGGCGTAATCATGGTCATAGCTG
TTTCCTGTGTGAAATTGTTATCCGCTCACAATTCCACACAACATACGAGCCGGAAGCATAAAGTGTAAAG
CCTGGGGTGCCTAATGAGTGAGCTAACTCACATTAATTGCGTTGCGCTCACTGCCCGCTTTCCAGTCGGG
AAACCTGTCGTGCCAGCTGCATTAATGAATCGGCCAACGCGCGGGGAGAGGCGGTTTGCGTATTGGGCG
Features (pLannotate 1.2.2; 25 found; start..end, strand, type, name):
    184..772     -  rep_origin     ori: high-copy-number ColE1/pMB1/pBR322/pUC origin of replication
    943..1803    -  CDS            AmpR: β-lactamase; bla; confers resistance to ampicillin, carbenicillin, and related antibiotics
   1804..1908    -  promoter       AmpR promoter: bla
   1935..3277    -  rep_origin     2μ ori: yeast 2μ plasmid origin of replication
   3345..3380    +  CDS            rop (fragment): Rop protein, which maintains plasmids at low copy number; rop
   3388..3633    +  CDS            TIM9 (fragment): TIM9_YEAST - Experimental evidence at protein level: Swiss-Prot protein existence level 1. Mitochondrial intermembrane chaperone that participates in the import and insertion of multi-pass transmembrane proteins into the mitochondrial inner membrane. Also required for the transfer of beta- barrel precursors from the TOM complex to the sorting and assembly machinery (SAM complex) of the outer membrane. Acts as a chaperone-like protein that protects the hydrophobic precursors from aggregation and guide them through the mitochondrial intermembrane space. Compared to TIM10, it may have a strong st
   3766..3828    -  terminator     RPR1 terminator: transcription terminator for the S. cerevisiae RNase P RNA gene
   3841..3916    -  misc_RNA       gRNA scaffold: guide RNA scaffold for the Streptococcus pyogenes CRISPR/Cas9 system
   3924..4330    -  promoter       RPR1 promoter: RPR1; promoter for the S. cerevisiae RNase P RNA gene
   4416..4465    +  misc_feature   bom (fragment): basis of mobility region from pBR322
   4473..4688    +  promoter       URA3 promoter: S. cerevisiae URA3
   4689..5492    +  CDS            URA3: orotidine-5'-phosphate decarboxylase, required for uracil biosynthesis; S. cerevisiae URA3; yeast auxotrophic marker, counterselectable with 5-fluoroorotic acid (5-FOA)
   5571..5622    +  misc_feature   bom (fragment): basis of mobility region from pBR322
   5650..6078    -  rep_origin     f1 ori (sequence partly withheld): f1 bacteriophage origin of replication; arrow indicates direction of (+) strand synthesis
   6082..6237    -  CDS            lacZα (fragment): LacZα fragment of β-galactosidase; lacZ fragment
   6245..6263    +  promoter       T7 promoter: promoter for bacteriophage T7 RNA polymerase
   6294..6483    -  terminator     CYC1 terminator: S. cerevisiae CYC1; transcription terminator for CYC1
   6535..6554    -  terminator     SUP4 terminator: transcription terminator for the S. cerevisiae SUP4 tRNA gene
   6559..6633    -  misc_RNA       gRNA scaffold: guide RNA scaffold for the Streptococcus pyogenes CRISPR/Cas9 system
   6654..6922    -  promoter       SNR52 promoter: promoter for the S. cerevisiae small nucleolar RNA gene SNR52
   6940..6958    -  promoter       T3 promoter: promoter for bacteriophage T3 RNA polymerase
   7003..7019    -  protein_bind   lac operator: The lac repressor binds to the lac operator to inhibit transcription in E. coli. This inhibition can be relieved by adding lactose or isopropyl-β-D-thiogalactopyranoside (IPTG). lac repressor encoded by lacI
   7027..7057    -  promoter       lac promoter: promoter for the E. coli lac operon
   7072..7093    -  protein_bind   CAP binding site: CAP binding activates transcription in the presence of cAMP. E. coli catabolite activator protein
   7106..1       -  CDS            lacI (fragment) (across the origin): lac repressor; lacI; The lac repressor binds to the lac operator to inhibit transcription in E. coli. This inhibition can be relieved by adding lactose or isopropyl-β-D-thiogalactopyranoside (IPTG).
