[The description below was written by a language model from this plasmid's Addgene catalogue record and pLannotate feature annotations shown in this document.]
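Description:
pXZX501 is a yeast guide-RNA expression plasmid built on the pRS426 backbone, a high-copy E. coli–S. cerevisiae shuttle vector. In bacteria it replicates from a ColE1/pUC-type origin and is selected with ampicillin through the β-lactamase gene. An f1 origin and the remnants of the lacZα multiple cloning region, flanked by T7 and T3 promoters, are also present. In yeast it is maintained episomally by the 2μ origin. The catalogue entry lists LEU2 as the yeast selectable marker, but the annotated sequence contains a URA3 promoter and coding sequence and no LEU2. URA3 is the marker expected for pRS426, it complements uracil auxotrophy, and it can be counterselected with 5-FOA, which allows the plasmid to be removed after editing.

The payload is a guide RNA cassette in which the RNA polymerase III SNR52 promoter drives a 20-bp spacer directed against the MATa cassette ("option 3" among the designs), fused to the Streptococcus pyogenes Cas9 gRNA scaffold and ended by the SUP4 terminator, with a CYC1 terminator lying just beyond it. The feature table also shows a second gRNA scaffold placed between an RPR1 promoter and RPR1 terminator, next to a TIM9 gene fragment. The catalogue record does not mention this element, and its target or function is not stated. No Cas9 gene is annotated, so the nuclease must come from another plasmid or from the host strain. According to the associated publication, the construct is used for CRISPR/Cas9-based mating-type switching in budding yeast, directing cleavage at the MATa locus so that its mating-type information can be replaced.
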