Addgene plasmid #169455: pXZX501
Purpose: pRS426-SNR52p-gRNA.MATa_option3-SUP4t; 20-bp gRNA sequence targeting MATa cassette
Depositing lab: Jef Boeke. Depositing organization: NYU Grossman School of Medicine. Publication: Rapid and Efficient CRISPR/Cas9-Based Mating-Type Switching of Saccharomyces cerevisiae. Xie ZX, Mitchell LA, Liu HM, Li BZ, Liu D, Agmon N, Wu Y, Li X, Zhou X, Li B, Xiao WH, Ding MZ, Wang Y, Yuan YJ, Boeke JD. G3 (Bethesda). 2018 Jan 4;8(1):173-183. doi: 10.1534/g3.117.300347. PubMed 29150593.
Backbone
  Vector backbone: pRS426
  Vector type: Yeast Expression
  Selectable markers: LEU2
Growth in bacteria
  Bacterial resistance: Ampicillin, 100 μg/mL
  Growth temperature: 30°C
  Growth strain: DH5alpha
  Copy number: Unknown
Gene/Insert
  Gene/Insert name: gRNA for MATa
  gRNA/shRNA sequence: MATa
  Species: S. cerevisiae (budding yeast)
  Promoter: SNR52
  Cloning method: Unknown
  Sequencing primers: 5′ M13R
Terms and licenses: Academic/Nonprofit Terms; Industry Terms: Not Available to Industry
How to cite: pXZX501 was a gift from Jef Boeke (Addgene plasmid # 169455 ; http://n2t.net/addgene:169455 ; RRID:Addgene_169455)
